>Addgene plasmid #105616 | MSCV-PIG-TAF4(827-909) | addgene full sequence | sequence record 203713 | Addgene NGS Result
TGAAAGACCCCACCTGTAGGTTTGGCAAGCTAGCTTAAGTAACGCCATTTTGCAAGGCATGGAAAATACA
TAACTGAGAATAGAGAAGTTCAGATCAAGGTTAGGAACAGAGAGACAGCAGAATATGGGCCAAACAGGAT
ATCTGTGGTAAGCAGTTCCTGCCCCGGCTCAGGGCCAAGAACAGATGGTCCCCAGATGCGGTCCCGCCCT
CAGCAGTTTCTAGAGAACCATCAGATGTTTCCAGGGTGCCCCAAGGACCTGAAATGACCCTGTGCCTTAT
TTGAACTAACCAATCAGTTCGCTTCTCGCTTCTGTTCGCGCGCTTCTGCTCCCCGAGCTCAATAAAAGAG
CCCACAACCCCTCACTCGGCGCGCCAGTCCTCCGATAGACTGCGTCGCCCGGGTACCCGTATTCCCAATA
AAGCCTCTTGCTGTTTGCATCCGAATCGTGGACTCGCTGATCCTTGGGAGGGTCTCCTCAGATTGATTGA
CTGCCCACCTCGGGGGTCTTTCATTTGGAGGTTCCACCGAGATTTGGAGACCCCTGCCCAGGGACCACCG
ACCCCCCCGCCGGGAGGTAAGCTGGCCAGCGGTCGTTTCGTGTCTGTCTCTGTCTTTGTGCGTGTTTGTG
CCGGCATCTAATGTTTGCGCCTGCGTCTGTACTAGTTAGCTAACTAGCTCTGTATCTGGCGGACCCGTGG
TGGAACTGACGAGTTCTGAACACCCGGCCGCAACCCTGGGAGACGTCCCAGGGACTTTGGGGGCCGTTTT
TGTGGCCCGACCTGAGGAAGGGAGTCGATGTGGAATCCGACCCCGTCAGGATATGTGGTTCTGGTAGGAG
ACGAGAACCTAAAACAGTTCCCGCCTCCGTCTGAATTTTTGCTTTCGGTTTGGAACCGAAGCCGCGCGTC
TTGTCTGCTGCAGCGCTGCAGCATCGTTCTGTGTTGTCTCTGTCTGACTGTGTTTCTGTATTTGTCTGAA
AATTAGGGCCAGACTGTTACCACTCCCTTAAGTTTGACCTTAGGTCACTGGAAAGATGTCGAGCGGATCG
CTCACAACCAGTCGGTAGATGTCAAGAAGAGACGTTGGGTTACCTTCTGCTCTGCAGAATGGCCAACCTT
TAACGTCGGATGGCCGCGAGACGGCACCTTTAACCGAGACCTCATCACCCAGGTTAAGATCAAGGTCTTT
TCACCTGGCCCGCATGGACACCCAGACCAGGTCCCCTACATCGTGACCTGGGAAGCCTTGGCTTTTGACC
CCCCTCCCTGGGTCAAGCCCTTTGTACACCCTAAGCCTCCGCCTCCTCTTCCTCCATCCGCCCCGTCTCT
CCCCCTTGAACCTCCTCGTTCGACCCCGCCTCGATCCTCCCTTTATCCAGCCCTCACTCCTTCTCTAGGC
GCCGGAATTAGATCTGCCATGCCAAAGAAGAAGCGTAAGGTACTCGAGGACACCTTCCTCCTCCCCGCGC
CTTTGCAGAGGAGGATACTGGAGATAGGTAAAAAGCACGGCATCACGGAACTGCATCCAGATGTAGTGAG
TTACGTGTCTCATGCCACACAGCAAAGGCTGCAGAATCTTGTAGAAAAAATATCTGAAACGGCTCAGCAG
AAAAACTTCTCTTATAAGGACGACGACAGATACGAGCAAGCGAGTGATGTCCGGGCTCAGCTCAAATTCT
TTGAACAACTGGATCAGTGAGAATTCTACCGGGTAGGGGAGGCGCTTTTCCCAAGGCAGTCTGGAGCATG
CGCTTTAGCAGCCCCGCTGGGCACTTGGCGCTACACAAGTGGCCTCTGGCCTCGCACACATTCCACATCC
ACCGGTAGGCGCCAACCGGCTCCGTTCTTTGGTGGCCCCTTCGCGCCACCTTCTACTCCTCCCCTAGTCA
GGAAGTTCCCCCCCGCCCCGCAGCTCGCGTCGTGCAGGACGTGACAAATGGAAGTAGCACGTCTCACTAG
TCTCGTGCAGATGGACAGCACCGCTGAGCAATGGAAGCGGGTAGGCCTTTGGGGCAGCGGCCAATAGCAG
CTTTGCTCCTTCGCTTTCTGGGCTCAGAGGCTGGGAAGGGGTGGGTCCGGGGGCGGGCTCAGGGGCGGGC
TCAGGGGCGGGGCGGGCGCCCGAAGGTCCTCCGGAGGCCCGGCATTCTGCACGCTTCAAAAGCGCACGTC
TGCCGCGCTGTTCTCCTCTTCCTCATCTCCGGGCCTTTCGACCTGCAGCCCAAGCTTACCATGACCGAGT
ACAAGCCCACGGTGCGCCTCGCCACCCGCGACGACGTCCCCAGGGCCGTACGCACCCTCGCCGCCGCGTT
CGCCGACTACCCCGCCACGCGCCACACCGTCGATCCGGACCGCCACATCGAGCGGGTCACCGAGCTGCAA
GAACTCTTCCTCACGCGCGTCGGGCTCGACATCGGCAAGGTGTGGGTCGCGGACGACGGCGCCGCGGTGG
CGGTCTGGACCACGCCGGAGAGCGTCGAAGCGGGGGCGGTGTTCGCCGAGATCGGCCCGCGCATGGCCGA
GTTGAGCGGTTCCCGGCTGGCCGCGCAGCAACAGATGGAAGGCCTCCTGGCGCCGCACCGGCCCAAGGAG
CCCGCGTGGTTCCTGGCCACCGTCGGCGTCTCGCCCGACCACCAGGGCAAGGGTCTGGGCAGCGCCGTCG
TGCTCCCCGGAGTGGAGGCGGCCGAGCGCGCCGGGGTGCCCGCCTTCCTGGAGACCTCCGCGCCCCGCAA
CCTCCCCTTCTACGAGCGGCTCGGCTTCACCGTCACCGCCGACGTCGAGGTGCCCGAAGGACCGCGCACC
TGGTGCATGACCCGCAAGCCCGGTGCCTGACGCCCGCCCCACGACCCGCAGCGCCCGACCGAAAGGAGCG
CACGACCCCATGCATCCAATTCCGCCCCCCCCCCCTAACGTTACTGGCCGAAGCCGCTTGGAATAAGGCC
GGTGTGCGTTTGTCTATATGTTATTTTCCACCATATTGCCGTCTTTTGGCAATGTGAGGGCCCGGAAACC
TGGCCCTGTCTTCTTGACGAGCATTCCTAGGGGTCTTTCCCCTCTCGCCAAAGGAATGCAAGGTCTGTTG
AATGTCGTGAAGGAAGCAGTTCCTCTGGAAGCTTCTTGAAGACAAACAACGTCTGTAGCGACCCTTTGCA
GGCAGCGGAACCCCCCACCTGGCGACAGGTGCCTCTGCGGCCAAAAGCCACGTGTATAAGATACACCTGC
AAAGGCGGCACAACCCCAGTGCCACGTTGTGAGTTGGATAGTTGTGGAAAGAGTCAAATGGCTCTCCTCA
AGCGTATTCAACAAGGGGCTGAAGGATGCCCAGAAGGTACCCCATTGTATGGGATCTGATCTGGGGCCTC
GGTGCACATGCTTTACATGTGTTTAGTCGAGGTTAAAAAAACGTCTAGGCCCCCCGAACCACGGGGACGT
GGTTTTCCTTTGAAAAACACGATGATAATATGGCCACAACCATGGTGAGCAAGGGCGAGGAGCTGTTCAC
CGGGGTGGTGCCCATCCTGGTCGAGCTGGACGGCGACGTAAACGGCCACAAGTTCAGCGTGTCTGGCGAG
GGCGAGGGCGATGCCACCTACGGCAAGCTGACCCTGAAGTTCATCTGCACCACCGGCAAGCTGCCCGTGC
CCTGGCCCACCCTCGTGACCACCCTGACCTACGGCGTGCAGTGCTTCAGCCGCTACCCCGACCACATGAA
GCAGCACGACTTCTTCAAGTCCGCCATGCCCGAAGGCTACGTCCAGGAGCGCACCATCTTCTTCAAGGAC
GACGGCAACTACAAGACCCGCGCCGAGGTGAAGTTCGAGGGCGACACCCTGGTGAACCGCATCGAGCTGA
AGGGCATCGACTTCAAGGAGGACGGCAACATCCTGGGGCACAAGCTGGAGTACAACTACAACAGCCACAA
CGTCTATATCATGGCCGACAAGCAGAAGAACGGCATCAAGGCGAACTTCAAGATCCGCCACAACATCGAG
GACGGCAGCGTGCAGCTCGCCGACCACTACCAGCAGAACACCCCCATCGGCGACGGCCCCGTGCTGCTGC
CCGACAACCACTACCTGAGCACCCAGTCCGCCCTGAGCAAAGACCCCAACGAGAAGCGCGATCACATGGT
CCTGCTGGAGTTCGTGACCGCCGCCGGGATCACTCTCGGCATGGACGAGCTGTACAAGTAATGAATTAAT
TAAGAATTATCAAGCTTATCGATACCGTCGACCTGCAGCCAAGCTTATCGATAAAATAAAAGATTTTATT
TAGTCTCCAGAAAAAGGGGGGAATGAAAGACCCCACCTGTAGGTTTGGCAAGCTAGCTTAAGTAACGCCA
TTTTGCAAGGCATGGAAAATACATAACTGAGAATAGAGAAGTTCAGATCAAGGTTAGGAACAGAGAGACA
GCAGAATATGGGCCAAACAGGATATCTGTGGTAAGCAGTTCCTGCCCCGGCTCAGGGCCAAGAACAGATG
GTCCCCAGATGCGGTCCCGCCCTCAGCAGTTTCTAGAGAACCATCAGATGTTTCCAGGGTGCCCCAAGGA
CCTGAAATGACCCTGTGCCTTATTTGAACTAACCAATCAGTTCGCTTCTCGCTTCTGTTCGCGCGCTTCT
GCTCCCCGAGCTCAATAAAAGAGCCCACAACCCCTCACTCGGCGCGCCAGTCCTCCGATAGACTGCGTCG
CCCGGGTACCCGTGTATCCAATAAACCCTCTTGCAGTTGCATCCGACTTGTGGTCTCGCTGTTCCTTGGG
AGGGTCTCCTCTGAGTGATTGACTACCCGTCAGCGGGGGTCTTTCATGGGTAACAGTTTCTTGAAGTTGG
AGAACAACATTCTGAGGGTAGGAGTCGAATATTAAGTAATCCTGACTCAATTAGCCACTGTTTTGAATCC
ACATACTCCAATACTCCTGAAATAGTTCATTATGGACAGCGCAGAAAGAGCTGGGGAGAATTGTGAAATT
GTTATCCGCTCACAATTCCACACAACATACGAGCCGGAAGCATAAAGTGTAAAGCCTGGGGTGCCTAATG
AGTGAGCTAACTCACATTAATTGCGTTGCGCTCACTGCCCGCTTTCCAGTCGGGAAACCTGTCGTGCCAG
CTGCATTAATGAATCGGCCAACGCGCGGGGAGAGGCGGTTTGCGTATTGGGCGCTCTTCCGCTTCCTCGC
TCACTGACTCGCTGCGCTCGGTCGTTCGGCTGCGGCGAGCGGTATCAGCTCACTCAAAGGCGGTAATACG
GTTATCCACAGAATCAGGGGATAACGCAGGAAAGAACATGTGAGCAAAAGGCCAGCAAAAGGCCAGGAAC
CGTAAAAAGGCCGCGTTGCTGGCGTTTTTCCATAGGCTCCGCCCCCCTGACGAGCATCACAAAAATCGAC
GCTCAAGTCAGAGGTGGCGAAACCCGACAGGACTATAAAGATACCAGGCGTTTCCCCCTGGAAGCTCCCT
CGTGCGCTCTCCTGTTCCGACCCTGCCGCTTACCGGATACCTGTCCGCCTTTCTCCCTTCGGGAAGCGTG
GCGCTTTCTCATAGCTCACGCTGTAGGTATCTCAGTTCGGTGTAGGTCGTTCGCTCCAAGCTGGGCTGTG
TGCACGAACCCCCCGTTCAGCCCGACCGCTGCGCCTTATCCGGTAACTATCGTCTTGAGTCCAACCCGGT
AAGACACGACTTATCGCCACTGGCAGCAGCCACTGGTAACAGGATTAGCAGAGCGAGGTATGTAGGCGGT
GCTACAGAGTTCTTGAAGTGGTGGCCTAACTACGGCTACACTAGAAGAACAGTATTTGGTATCTGCGCTC
TGCTGAAGCCAGTTACCTTCGGAAAAAGAGTTGGTAGCTCTTGATCCGGCAAACAAACCACCGCTGGTAG
CGGTGGTTTTTTTGTTTGCAAGCAGCAGATTACGCGCAGAAAAAAAGGATCTCAAGAAGATCCTTTGATC
TTTTCTACGGGGTCTGACGCTCAGTGGAACGAAAACTCACGTTAAGGGATTTTGGTCATGAGATTATCAA
AAAGGATCTTCACCTAGATCCTTTTAAATTAAAAATGAAGTTTTAAATCAATCTAAAGTATATATGAGTA
AACTTGGTCTGACAGTTACCAATGCTTAATCAGTGAGGCACCTATCTCAGCGATCTGTCTATTTCGTTCA
TCCATAGTTGCCTGACTCCCCGTCGTGTAGATAACTACGATACGGGAGGGCTTACCATCTGGCCCCAGTG
CTGCAATGATACCGCGAGACCCACGCTCACCGGCTCCAGATTTATCAGCAATAAACCAGCCAGCCGGAAG
GGCCGAGCGCAGAAGTGGTCCTGCAACTTTATCCGCCTCCATCCAGTCTATTAATTGTTGCCGGGAAGCT
AGAGTAAGTAGTTCGCCAGTTAATAGTTTGCGCAACGTTGTTGCCATTGCTACAGGCATCGTGGTGTCAC
GCTCGTCGTTTGGTATGGCTTCATTCAGCTCCGGTTCCCAACGATCAAGGCGAGTTACATGATCCCCCAT
GTTGTGCAAAAAAGCGGTTAGCTCCTTCGGTCCTCCGATCGTTGTCAGAAGTAAGTTGGCCGCAGTGTTA
TCACTCATGGTTATGGCAGCACTGCATAATTCTCTTACTGTCATGCCATCCGTAAGATGCTTTTCTGTGA
CTGGTGAGTACTCAACCAAGTCATTCTGAGAATAGTGTATGCGGCGACCGAGTTGCTCTTGCCCGGCGTC
AATACGGGATAATACCGCGCCACATAGCAGAACTTTAAAAGTGCTCATCATTGGAAAACGTTCTTCGGGG
CGAAAACTCTCAAGGATCTTACCGCTGTTGAGATCCAGTTCGATGTAACCCACTCGTGCACCCAACTGAT
CTTCAGCATCTTTTACTTTCACCAGCGTTTCTGGGTGAGCAAAAACAGGAAGGCAAAATGCCGCAAAAAA
GGGAATAAGGGCGACACGGAAATGTTGAATACTCATACTCTTCCTTTTTCAATATTATTGAAGCATTTAT
CAGGGTTATTGTCTCATGAGCGGATACATATTTGAATGTATTTAGAAAAATAAACAAATAGGGGTTCCGC
GCACATTTCCCCGAAAAGTGCCACCTGACGTCTAAGAAACCATTATTATCATGACATTAACCTATAAAAA
TAGGCGTATCACGAGGCCCTTTCGTCTCGCGCGTTTCGGTGATGACGGTGAAAACCTCTGACACATGCAG
CTCCCGGAGACGGTCACAGCTTGTCTGTAAGCGGATGCCGGGAGCAGACAAGCCCGTCAGGGCGCGTCAG
CGGGTGTTGGCGGGTGTCGGGGCTGGCTTAACTATGCGGCATCAGAGCAGATTGTACTGAGAGTGCACCA
TATGCGGTGTGAAATACCGCACAGATGCGTAAGGAGAAAATACCGCATCAGGCGCCATTCGCCATTCAGG
CTGCGCAACTGTTGGGAAGGGCGATCGGTGCGGGCCTCTTCGCTATTACGCCAGCTGGCGAAAGGGGGAT
GTGCTGCAAGGCGATTAAGTTGGGTAACGCCAGGGTTTTCCCAGTCACGACGTTGTAAAACGACGGCGCA
AGGAATGGTGCATGCAAGGAGATGGCGCCCAACAGTCCCCCGGCCACGGGGCCTGCCACCATACCCACGC
CGAAACAAGCGCTCATGAGCCCGAAGTGGCGAGCCCGATCTTCCCCATCGGTGATGTCGGCGATATAGGC
GCCAGCAACCGCACCTGTGGCGCCGGTGATGCCGGCCACGATGCGTCCGGCGTAGAGGCGATTAGTCCAA
TTTGTTAAAGACAGGATATCAGTGGTCCAGGCTCTAGTTTTGACTCAACAATATCACCAGCTGAAGCCTA
TAGAGTACGAGCCATAGATAAAATAAAAGATTTTATTTAGTCTCCAGAAAAAGGGGGGAA
Features (pLannotate 1.2.2; 22 found; start..end, strand, type, name):
    579..920     +  misc_feature   MESV Ψ: packaging signal of murine embryonic stem cell virus
    987..1403    +  CDS            gag (truncated): truncated Moloney murine leukemia virus (MMLV) gag gene lacking the start codon
   1446..1697    +  CDS            TAF4 (fragment): TAF4_HUMAN - Also known as TAF2C, TAF2C1, TAF4A, TAFII130, TAFII135. Experimental evidence at protein level: Swiss-Prot protein existence level 1. Part of the TFIID complex, a multimeric protein complex that plays a central role in mediating promoter responses to various activators and repressors. Potentiates transcriptional activation by the AF-2S of the retinoic acid, vitamin D3 and thyroid hormone. From Homo sapiens (Human).
   1711..2210    +  promoter       PGK promoter: mouse phosphoglycerate kinase 1 promoter
   2231..2830    +  CDS            PuroR: puromycin N-acetyltransferase; pac from Streptomyces alboniger; confers resistance to puromycin
   2996..3458    +  misc_feature   IRES: internal ribosome entry site (IRES) of the encephalomyocarditis virus (EMCV)
   3472..4191    +  CDS            EGFP: the original enhanced GFP (Yang et al., 1996) mammalian codon-optimized
   4208..4234    +  misc_feature   MCS (fragment): pBluescript multiple cloning site
   4293..4807    +  LTR            3' LTR: 3' long terminal repeat from murine embryonic stem cell virus
   4969..4985    -  protein_bind   lac operator: The lac repressor binds to the lac operator to inhibit transcription in E. coli. This inhibition can be relieved by adding lactose or isopropyl-β-D-thiogalactopyranoside (IPTG). lac repressor encoded by lacI
   4993..5023    -  promoter       lac promoter: promoter for the E. coli lac operon
   5038..5059    -  protein_bind   CAP binding site: CAP binding activates transcription in the presence of cAMP. E. coli catabolite activator protein
   5072..5164    -  CDS            lacI (fragment): lac repressor; lacI; The lac repressor binds to the lac operator to inhibit transcription in E. coli. This inhibition can be relieved by adding lactose or isopropyl-β-D-thiogalactopyranoside (IPTG).
   5347..5935    -  rep_origin     ori: high-copy-number ColE1/pMB1/pBR322/pUC origin of replication
   6106..6966    -  CDS            AmpR: β-lactamase; bla; confers resistance to ampicillin, carbenicillin, and related antibiotics
   6967..7071    -  promoter       AmpR promoter: bla
   7166..7201    +  CDS            rop (fragment): Rop protein, which maintains plasmids at low copy number; rop
   7303..7402    +  misc_feature   bom (fragment): basis of mobility region from pBR322
   7408..7557    -  CDS            lacZα (fragment): LacZα fragment of β-galactosidase; lacZ fragment
   7557..7758    -  CDS            TcR (fragment): tetracycline efflux protein; tet; confers resistance to tetracycline
   7759..7857    +  CDS            env (fragment): murine leukemia virus gPr80 envelope polyprotein precursor; env; proteolytically cleaved into gp70SU and p15TM subunits
   7899..515     +  LTR            5' LTR (across the origin): 5' long terminal repeat from murine embryonic stem cell virus
