[The description below was written by a language model from this plasmid's Addgene catalogue record and pLannotate feature annotations shown in this document.]
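Description:
MSCV-PIG-TAF4(827-909) is a gammaretroviral mammalian expression vector built on the pMSCV-PGK-puro-IRES-GFP backbone, carrying a fragment of mouse Taf4 that spans residues 827-909 and corresponds to the histone-fold domain (HFD) of this TFIID subunit. The roughly 7.9 kb plasmid is propagated in E. coli through a high-copy ColE1/pUC-type origin with ampicillin selection. Short remnants of lac, rop, bom, tetracycline-resistance and env sequences in the backbone are annotated only as fragments and are not expected to be functional.

The proviral region is flanked by murine embryonic stem cell virus 5' and 3' LTRs. It includes the Ψ packaging signal and a truncated, start-codon-less gag segment, which together support encapsidation of the genomic RNA when the plasmid is introduced into a packaging cell line that supplies the viral proteins in trans. The 5' LTR acts as the promoter for the Taf4 fragment, which lies just downstream of gag. The automated annotation matched this roughly 250 bp insert to human TAF4, but the catalogue entry gives the species as mouse, so the match most likely reflects homology. No epitope tag is annotated on the insert.

Downstream, a mouse PGK promoter drives a bicistronic cassette of puromycin N-acetyltransferase, an EMCV IRES and EGFP, so transduced cells can be selected with puromycin and also tracked or sorted by green fluorescence. The stated purpose is retroviral expression of the TAF4 HFD, and the associated study concerns perturbation of TFIID and SAGA in relation to MYB and acute myeloid leukemia.
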