Addgene plasmid #105616: MSCV-PIG-TAF4(827-909)
Purpose: retrovirally express express mouse TAF4 HFD with GFP marker and puro resistance
Depositing lab: Christopher Vakoc. Depositing organization: Cold Spring Harbor Laboratory. Publication: A TFIID-SAGA Perturbation that Targets MYB and Suppresses Acute Myeloid Leukemia. Xu Y, Milazzo JP, Somerville TDD, Tarumoto Y, Huang YH, Ostrander EL, Wilkinson JE, Challen GA, Vakoc CR. Cancer Cell. 2018 Jan 8;33(1):13-28.e8. doi: 10.1016/j.ccell.2017.12.002. PubMed 29316427.
Backbone
  Vector backbone: pMSCV-PGK-puro-IRES-GFP
  Vector type: Mammalian Expression, Retroviral
  Selectable markers: Puromycin
Growth in bacteria
  Bacterial resistance: Ampicillin, 100 μg/mL
  Growth temperature: 37°C
  Growth strain: NEB Stable
  Copy number: Unknown
Gene/Insert
  Gene/Insert name: TAF4 HFD-827-909
  Species: M. musculus (mouse)
  Entrez Gene: Taf4 (a.k.a. 135kDa, AI450312, TAFII130, TAFII135, Taf2c1, Taf4a)
  Promoter: MSCV-LTR
  Cloning method: Ligation Independent Cloning
  Sequencing primers: 5′ CCC TTG AAC CTC CTC GTT CGA CC; 3′ GAG ACG TGC TAC TTC CAT TTG TC
Terms and licenses: Academic/Nonprofit Terms; Industry Terms: Not Available to Industry
How to cite: MSCV-PIG-TAF4(827-909) was a gift from Christopher Vakoc (Addgene plasmid # 105616 ; http://n2t.net/addgene:105616 ; RRID:Addgene_105616)
